>Addgene plasmid #15737 | pCMV-FLAG LIP | addgene full sequence | sequence record 140267 | Addgene NGS result
CATTAATGAATCGGCCAACGCGCGGGGAGAGGCGGTTTGCGTATTGGGCGCTCTTCCGCTTCCTCGCTCA
CTGACTCGCTGCGCTCGGTCGTTCGGCTGCGGCGAGCGGTATCAGCTCACTCAAAGGCGGTAATACGGTT
ATCCACAGAATCAGGGGATAACGCAGGAAAGAACATGTGAGCAAAAGGCCAGCAAAAGGCCAGGAACCGT
AAAAAGGCCGCGTTGCTGGCGTTTTTCCATAGGCTCCGCCCCCCTGACGAGCATCACAAAAATCGACGCT
CAAGTCAGAGGTGGCGAAACCCGACAGGACTATAAAGATACCAGGCGTTTCCCCCTGGAAGCTCCCTCGT
GCGCTCTCCTGTTCCGACCCTGCCGCTTACCGGATACCTGTCCGCCTTTCTCCCTTCGGGAAGCGTGGCG
CTTTCTCATAGCTCACGCTGTAGGTATCTCAGTTCGGTGTAGGTCGTTCGCTCCAAGCTGGGCTGTGTGC
ACGAACCCCCCGTTCAGCCCGACCGCTGCGCCTTATCCGGTAACTATCGTCTTGAGTCCAACCCGGTAAG
ACACGACTTATCGCCACTGGCAGCAGCCACTGGTAACAGGATTAGCAGAGCGAGGTATGTAGGCGGTGCT
ACAGAGTTCTTGAAGTGGTGGCCTAACTACGGCTACACTAGAAGAACAGTATTTGGTATCTGCGCTCTGC
TGAAGCCAGTTACCTTCGGAAAAAGAGTTGGTAGCTCTTGATCCGGCAAACAAACCACCGCTGGTAGCGG
TGGTTTTTTTGTTTGCAAGCAGCAGATTACGCGCAGAAAAAAAGGATCTCAAGAAGATCCTTTGATCTTT
TCTACGGGGTCTGACGCTCAGTGGAACGAAAACTCACGTTAAGGGATTTTGGTCATGAGATTATCAAAAA
GGATCTTCACCTAGATCCTTTTAAATTAAAAATGAAGTTTTAAATCAATCTAAAGTATATATGAGTAAAC
TTGGTCTGACAGTTACCAATGCTTAATCAGTGAGGCACCTATCTCAGCGATCTGTCTATTTCGTTCATCC
ATAGTTGCCTGACTCCCCGTCGTGTAGATAACTACGATACGGGAGGGCTTACCATCTGGCCCCAGTGCTG
CAATGATACCGCGAGACCCACGCTCACCGGCTCCAGATTTATCAGCAATAAACCAGCCAGCCGGAAGGGC
CGAGCGCAGAAGTGGTCCTGCAACTTTATCCGCCTCCATCCAGTCTATTAATTGTTGCCGGGAAGCTAGA
GTAAGTAGTTCGCCAGTTAATAGTTTGCGCAACGTTGTTGCCATTGCTACAGGCATCGTGGTGTCACGCT
CGTCGTTTGGTATGGCTTCATTCAGCTCCGGTTCCCAACGATCAAGGCGAGTTACATGATCCCCCATGTT
GTGCAAAAAAGCGGTTAGCTCCTTCGGTCCTCCGATCGTTGTCAGAAGTAAGTTGGCCGCAGTGTTATCA
CTCATGGTTATGGCAGCACTGCATAATTCTCTTACTGTCATGCCATCCGTAAGATGCTTTTCTGTGACTG
GTGAGTACTCAACCAAGTCATTCTGAGAATAGTGTATGCGGCGACCGAGTTGCTCTTGCCCGGCGTCAAT
ACGGGATAATACCGCGCCACATAGCAGAACTTTAAAAGTGCTCATCATTGGAAAACGTTCTTCGGGGCGA
AAACTCTCAAGGATCTTACCGCTGTTGAGATCCAGTTCGATGTAACCCACTCGTGCACCCAACTGATCTT
CAGCATCTTTTACTTTCACCAGCGTTTCTGGGTGAGCAAAAACAGGAAGGCAAAATGCCGCAAAAAAGGG
AATAAGGGCGACACGGAAATGTTGAATACTCATACTCTTCCTTTTTCAATATTATTGAAGCATTTATCAG
GGTTATTGTCTCATGAGCGGATACATATTTGAATGTATTTAGAAAAATAAACAAATAGGGGTTCCGCGCA
CATTTCCCCGAAAAGTGCCACCTG
[124 nt withheld, positions 1985-2108]
C
[91 nt withheld, positions 2110-2200]
A
[49 nt withheld, positions 2202-2250]
CCTTTGACGTTGGAGTCCACGTTCTTT
[37 nt withheld, positions 2278-2314]
ACCCTATCTCGGTCTATTCTTTTGATTTATAAGGGATTTTGCCGATTTCGGCCTATTGGTTAAAAAATGA
GCTGATTTAACAAAAATTTAACGCGAATTTTAACAAAATATTAACGCTTACAATTTCCATTCGCCATTCA
GGCTGCGCAACTGTTGGGAAGGGCGATCGGTGCGGGCCTCTTCGCTATTACGCCAGCTGGCGAAAGGGGG
ATGTGCTGCAAGGCGATTAAGTTGGGTAACGCCAGGGTTTTCCCAGTCACGACGTTGTAAAACGACGGCC
AGTGCCAAGCTGATCTATACATTGAATCAATATTGGCAATTAGCCATATTAGTCATTGGTTATATAGCAT
AAATCAATATTGGCTATTGGCCATTGCATACGTTGTATCTATATCATAATATGTACATTTATATTGGCTC
ATGTCCAATATGACCGCCATGTTGACATTGATTATTGACTAGTTATTAATAGTAATCAATTACGGGGTCA
TTAGTTCATAGCCCATATATGGAGTTCCGCGTTACATAACTTACGGTAAATGGCCCGCCTGGCTGACCGC
CCAACGACCCCCGCCCATTGACGTCAATAATGACGTATGTTCCCATAGTAACGCCAATAGGGACTTTCCA
TTGACGTCAATGGGTGGAGTATTTACGGTAAACTGCCCACTTGGCAGTACATCAAGTGTATCATATGCCA
AGTCCGCCCCCTATTGACGTCAATGACGGTAAATGGCCCGCCTGGCATTATGCCCAGTACATGACCTTAC
GGGACTTTCCTACTTGGCAGTACATCTACGTATTAGTCATCGCTATTACCATGGTGATGCGGTTTTGGCA
GTACACCAATGGGCGTGGATAGCGGTTTGACTCACGGGGATTTCCAAGTCTCCACCCCATTGACGTCAAT
GGGAGTTTGTTTTGGCACCAAAATCAACGGGACTTTCCAAAATGTCGTAATAACCCCGCCCCGTTGACGC
AAATGGGCGGTAGGCGTGTACGGTGGGAGGTCTATATAAGCAGAGCTCGTTTAGTGAACCGTCAGAATTG
CAGTGACCATGGACTACAAGGACGACGATGACAAGGAATTCAGCATGGCGGCGGGCTTCCCGTACGCGCT
GCGCGCTTACCTCGGCTACCAGGCGGTGCCGAGCGGCAGCAGCGGGAGCCTCTCCACGTCCTCCTCGTCC
AGCCCGCCCGGCACGCCGAGCCCCGCTGACGCCAAGGCGCCCCCGACCGCCTGCTACGCGGGGGCCGCGC
CGGCGCCCTCGCAGGTCAAGAGCAAGGCCAAGAAGACCGTGGACAAGCACAGCGACGAGTACAAGATCCG
GCGCGAGCGCAACAACATCGCCGTGCGCAAGAGCCGCGACAAGGCCAAGATGCGCAACCTGGAGACGCAG
CACAAGGTCCTGGAGCTCACGGCCGAGAACGAGCGGCTGCAGAAGAAGGTGGAGCAGCTGTCGCGCGAGC
TCAGCACCCTGCGGAACTTGTTCAAGCAGCTGCCCGAGCCCCTGCTCGCCTCCTCCGGCCACTGCTAGCG
GGTACCACGCGTATCGATAAGCTTGCATGCCTGCAGGTCGACTCTAGAGGATCCCGGGTGGCATCCCTGT
GACCCCTCCCCAGTGCCTCTCCTGGCCCTGGAAGTTGCCACTCCAGTGCCCACCAGCCTTGTCCTAATAA
AATTAAGTTGCATCATTTTGTCTGACTAGGTGTCCTTCTATAATATTATGGGGTGGAGGGGGGTGGTATG
GAGCAAGGGGCAAGTTGGGAAGACAACCTGTAGGGCCTGCGGGGTCTATTGGGAACCAAGCTGGAGTGCA
GTGGCACAATCTTGGCTCACTGCAATCTCCGCCTCCTGGGTTCAAGCGATTCTCCTGCCTCAGCCTCCCG
AGTTGTTGGGATTCCAGGCATGCATGACCAGGCTCAGCTAATTTTTGTTTTTTTGGTAGAGACGGGGTTT
CACCATATTGGCCAGGCTGGTCTCCAACTCCTAATCTCAGGTGATCTACCCACCTTGGCCTCCCAAATTG
CTGGGATTACAGGCGTGAACCACTGCTCCCTTCCCTGTCCTTCTGATTTTAAAATAACTATACCAGCAGG
AGGACGTCCAGACACAGCATAGGCTACCTGGCCATGCCCAACCGGTGGGACATTTGAGTTGCTTGCTTGG
CACTGTCCTCTCATGCGTTGGGTCCACTCAGTAGATGCCTGTTGAATTGGGTACGCGGCCAGCTTGGCTG
TGGAATGTGTGTCAGTTAGGGTGTGGAAAGTCCCCAGGCTCCCCAGCAGGCAGAAGTATGCAAAGCATGC
ATCTCAATTAGTCAGCAACCAGGTGTGGAAAGTCCCCAGGCTCCCCAGCAGGCAGAAGTATGCAAAGCAT
GCATCTCAATTAGTCAGCAACCATAGTCCCGCCCCTAACTCCGCCCAGTTCCGCCCATTCTCCGCCCCAT
GGCTGACTAATTTTTTTTATTTATGCAGAGGCCGAGGCCGCCTCGGCCTCTGAGCTATTCCAGAAGTAGT
GAGGAGGCTTTTTTGGAGGCCTAGGCTTTTGCAAAAAGCTCCTCGAGGAACTGAAAAACCAGAAAGTTAA
TTCCCTATAGTGAGTCGTATTAAATTCGTAATCATGTCATAGCTGTTTCCTGTGTGAAATTGTTATCCGC
TCACAATTCCACACAACATACGAGCCGGAAGCATAAAGTGTAAAGCCTGGGGTGCCTAATGAGTGAGCTA
ACTCACATTAATTGCGTTGCGCTCACTGCCCGCTTTCCAGTCGGGAAACCTGTCGTGCCAGCTG
Features (pLannotate 1.2.2; 18 found; start..end, strand, type, name):
    234..822     -  rep_origin     ori: high-copy-number ColE1/pMB1/pBR322/pUC origin of replication
    993..1853    -  CDS            AmpR: β-lactamase; bla; confers resistance to ampicillin, carbenicillin, and related antibiotics
   1854..1958    -  promoter       AmpR promoter: bla
   1985..2413    +  rep_origin     f1 ori (sequence partly withheld): f1 bacteriophage origin of replication; arrow indicates direction of (+) strand synthesis
   2444..2598    -  CDS            lacZα (fragment): LacZα fragment of β-galactosidase; lacZ fragment
   2758..3137    +  enhancer       CMV enhancer: human cytomegalovirus immediate early enhancer
   3139..3338    +  promoter       CMV promoter: human cytomegalovirus (CMV) immediate early promoter
   3376..3849    +  CDS            Cebpb (fragment): CEBPB_MOUSE - Experimental evidence at protein level: Swiss-Prot protein existence level 1. [Isoform 3]: Acts as a dominant negative through heterodimerization with isoform 2 (By similarity). Promotes osteoblast differentiation and osteoclastogenesis (PubMed:19440205). From Mus musculus (Mouse).
   3873..3909    -  misc_feature   MCS (fragment): pUC18/19 multiple cloning site
   3910..4532    +  polyA_signal   hGH poly(A) signal: human growth hormone polyadenylation signal
   4574..4645    +  promoter       SV40 promoter (fragment): SV40 enhancer and early promoter
   4646..4717    +  promoter       SV40 promoter (fragment): SV40 enhancer and early promoter
   4721..4855    +  rep_origin     SV40 ori: SV40 origin of replication
   4908..4926    -  promoter       T7 promoter: promoter for bacteriophage T7 RNA polymerase
   4964..4980    -  protein_bind   lac operator: The lac repressor binds to the lac operator to inhibit transcription in E. coli. This inhibition can be relieved by adding lactose or isopropyl-β-D-thiogalactopyranoside (IPTG). lac repressor encoded by lacI
   4988..5018    -  promoter       lac promoter: promoter for the E. coli lac operon
   5033..5054    -  protein_bind   CAP binding site: CAP binding activates transcription in the presence of cAMP. E. coli catabolite activator protein
   5067..51      -  CDS            lacI (fragment) (across the origin): lac repressor; lacI; The lac repressor binds to the lac operator to inhibit transcription in E. coli. This inhibition can be relieved by adding lactose or isopropyl-β-D-thiogalactopyranoside (IPTG).
