[The description below was written by a language model from this plasmid's Addgene catalogue record and pLannotate feature annotations shown in this document.]
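Description:
pCMV-FLAG LIP is a mammalian expression plasmid built on a pCMV5 backbone modified to carry a FLAG epitope. It expresses LIP, the short isoform of the transcription factor C/EBPβ (CEBPB). In bacteria it is maintained as a high-copy plasmid through a ColE1/pUC-type origin and selected with ampicillin via the β-lactamase gene. An f1 origin and remnants of a lac cassette (lacZα and lacI fragments, lac promoter/operator, CAP site) and a T7 promoter are also annotated as backbone carry-overs. The sequenced plasmid is about 5.1 kb, consistent with a roughly 4.6 kb backbone plus a roughly 500 bp insert.

The insert sits between EcoRI and KpnI sites, downstream of the human cytomegalovirus immediate early enhancer and promoter and upstream of the human growth hormone polyadenylation signal, giving strong constitutive transcription in transfected mammalian cells. The FLAG tag is supplied by the backbone at the N terminus of the protein, allowing detection or immunoprecipitation with anti-FLAG antibodies, although the automated annotation does not mark it as a separate feature. An SV40 enhancer/early promoter fragment and SV40 origin are present, which allow episomal amplification in cells expressing large T antigen; no mammalian selection marker is annotated. The catalogue lists the insert as human, whereas the feature table matched the coding region to mouse Cebpb, so the species assignment is not fully consistent in the record. That annotation describes the short isoform as a dominant negative that heterodimerizes with a longer C/EBPβ isoform. The associated publication concerns C/EBPβ in the TGFβ cytostatic response and its evasion in metastatic breast cancer cells, suggesting use for LIP overexpression in such studies.
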