Addgene plasmid #15737: pCMV-FLAG LIP
Depositing lab: Joan Massague. Depositing organization: Memorial Sloan-Kettering Cancer Center. Publication: C/EBPbeta at the core of the TGFbeta cytostatic response and its evasion in metastatic breast cancer cells. Gomis RR, Alarcon C, Nadal C, Van Poznak C, Massague J. Cancer Cell. 2006 Sep . 10(3):203-14. 10.1016/j.ccr.2006.07.019 PubMed 16959612.
Backbone
  Vector backbone: pCMV5 with FLAG epitope
  Backbone size w/o insert (bp): 4600
  Vector type: Mammalian Expression
Growth in bacteria
  Bacterial resistance: Ampicillin, 100 μg/mL
  Growth temperature: 37°C
  Growth strain: DH5alpha
  Copy number: High Copy
Gene/Insert
  Gene/Insert name: LIP (alt name: C/EBP beta isoform)
  Species: H. sapiens (human)
  Insert size (bp): 500
  Entrez Gene: CEBPB (a.k.a. C/EBP-beta, IL6DBP, NF-IL6, TCF5)
  Tag / fusion protein: FLAG (N terminal on backbone)
  Cloning method: Restriction Enzyme; 5′ cloning site EcoRI (not destroyed); 3′ cloning site KpnI (not destroyed)
  Sequencing primers: 5′ CMV-F
Terms and licenses: Academic/Nonprofit Terms; Industry Terms: Not Available to Industry
How to cite: pCMV-FLAG LIP was a gift from Joan Massague (Addgene plasmid # 15737 ; http://n2t.net/addgene:15737 ; RRID:Addgene_15737)
