>Addgene plasmid #15737 | pCMV-FLAG LIP | addgene partial sequence | sequence record 22214 | CMV-F 5'-CGCAAATGGGCGGTAGGCGTG-3'
AGCTCGTTTAGTGGACCGTCAGAATTGCAGTGACCATGGACTACAAGGACGACGATGACAAGGAATTCAG
CATGGCGGCGGGCTTCCCGTACGCGCTGCGCGCTTACCTCGGCTACCAGGCGGTGCCGAGCGGCAGCAGC
GGGAGCCTCTCCACGTCCTCCTCGTCCAGCCCGCCCGGCACGCCGAGCCCCGCTGACGCCAAGGCGCCCC
CGACCGCCTGCTACGCGGGGGCCGCGCCGGCGCCCTCGCAGGTCAAGAGCAAGGCCAAGAAGACCGTGGA
CAAGCACAGCGACGAGTACAAGATCCGGCGCGAGCGCAACAACATCGCCGTGCGCAAGAGCCGCGACAAG
GCCAAGATGCGCAACCTGGAGACGCAGCACAAGGTCCTGGAGCTCACGGCCGAGAACGAGCGGCTGCAGA
AGAAGGTGGAGCAGCTGTCGCGCGAGCTCAGCACCCTGCGGAACTTGTTCAAGCAGCTGCCCGAGCCCCT
GCTCGCCTCCTCCGGCCACTGCTAGCGGGTACCACGCGTATCGATAAGCTTGCATGCCTGCAGGTCGACT
CTAGAGGATCCCGGGTGGCATCCCTGTGACCCCTCCCCAGTGCCTCTCCTGGCCCTGGAAGTTGCCACTC
CAGTGCCCACCAGCCTTGTCCTAATAAAATTAAGTTGCATCATTTTGTCTGACTAGGTGTCCTTCTATAA
TATTATGGGGTGGGAGGGGGGT
